Addgene plasmid #199605: opCas12a-T8N (pZZ34, TAT-6MycNLS-opCas12a-2SV40NLS-sfGFP)
Purpose: Expression of cell permeable opAsCas12a in E. Coli.
Depositing lab: Junwei Shi. Depositing organization: University of Pennsylvania. Publication: Efficient engineering of human and mouse primary cells using peptide-assisted genome editing. Zhang Z, Baxter AE, Ren D, Qin K, Chen Z, Collins SM, Huang H, Komar CA, Bailer PF, Parker JB, Blobel GA, Kohli RM, Wherry EJ, Berger SL, Shi J. Nat Biotechnol. 2023 Apr 24. doi: 10.1038/s41587-023-01756-1. PubMed 37095348.
Backbone
  Vector backbone: Twinstrep-SUMO-huLwCas13a
  Backbone size w/o insert (bp): 6086
  Total vector size (bp): 11057
  Modifications to backbone: To generate the Twinstrep-SUMO-Cas9-6S (Cas9-6S) expression vector for recombinant Cas9 protein expression in bacteria, the protein coding sequence “4 x SV40 NLS-Cas9-2 x SV40 NLS-sfGFP” from (Addgene#88921) was subcloned into Twinstrep-SUMO-huLwCas13a (Addgene#90097). To generate Cas9-8N, 6xMyc NLS from pRG232 (Addgene#149723) was subcloned into Cas9-6S to replace the N-terminus 4xSV40.. To generate Cas9-T8N, PCR mutagenesis with overlapping DNA oligonucleotides complementary to the Cas9-8N backbone was used to incorporate the TAT equences into Cas9-8N. To generate opCas12a-T8N, opAsCas12a from pRG232 was subcloned into Cas9-T8N to replace Cas9.
  Vector type: Bacterial Expression, CRISPR
Growth in bacteria
  Bacterial resistance: Ampicillin, 100 μg/mL
  Growth temperature: 37°C
  Growth strain: NEB Stable
  Copy number: Unknown
Gene/Insert
  Gene/Insert name: opCas12a-T8N
  Insert size (bp): 4971
  Tag / fusion protein: 6xHis, Twin-strep, SUMO
  Cloning method: Ligation Independent Cloning
  Sequencing primers: 5′ SUMO: GGACTCCTTAAGATTCTTG; 3′ T7-Term: GCTAGTTATTGCTCAGCGG
Terms and licenses: Academic/Nonprofit Terms; Industry Terms: Not Available to Industry
Depositor comments: For opCas12a-T8N bacterial expression, host stain Rosetta 2(DE3)pLysS was used.
How to cite: opCas12a-T8N (pZZ34, TAT-6MycNLS-opCas12a-2SV40NLS-sfGFP) was a gift from Junwei Shi (Addgene plasmid # 199605 ; http://n2t.net/addgene:199605 ; RRID:Addgene_199605)
