[The description below was written by a language model from this plasmid's Addgene catalogue record and pLannotate feature annotations shown in this document.]
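Description:
opCas12a-T8N (pZZ34) is an 11,057 bp bacterial expression plasmid for producing a recombinant, cell-permeable form of the optimized Acidaminococcus Cas12a nuclease (opAsCas12a, annotated as AsCpf1) in E. coli. It derives from the Twinstrep-SUMO-huLwCas13a backbone through a series of intermediates. A Cas9-sfGFP coding sequence was first placed in that vector, and its N-terminal SV40 NLS array was then replaced with six Myc NLS copies. A TAT peptide sequence was added by PCR mutagenesis, and Cas9 was finally exchanged for opAsCas12a. The backbone is pET/pBR322-like, carrying a ColE1/pMB1-type origin together with bom and rop, an ampicillin resistance gene (bla) for selection, and non-functional remnants of the tetracycline resistance gene. The record lists copy number as unknown.

Expression is driven by a T7 promoter controlled by an adjacent lac operator, with a T7 gene 10 ribosome binding site, a T7 terminator and a plasmid-borne lacI gene. Transcription therefore depends on T7 RNA polymerase from a DE3-type host and is IPTG-inducible; the depositor used Rosetta 2(DE3)pLysS. The encoded fusion begins with 6xHis, Twin-Strep and SUMO tags. These provide affinity purification handles and a cleavable, solubility-promoting leader, and a thrombin site is also annotated in this region. Next come TAT, 6xMyc NLS, opAsCas12a, two SV40 NLS copies and superfolder GFP. The TAT and NLS elements are known from the construct name and catalogue text rather than from the feature table. TAT is a cell-penetrating peptide, the NLS arrays direct nuclear import, and sfGFP gives a fluorescent readout of the protein. The purified protein is intended for peptide-assisted genome editing of human and mouse primary cells.
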