Features (pLannotate 1.2.2; 22 found; start..end, strand, type, name):
     33..413     +  CDS            YPB1_ECOLX: Protein predicted: Swiss-Prot protein existence level 4. From Escherichia coli.
    655..1279    -  CDS            TcR (fragment): tetracycline efflux protein; tet; confers resistance to tetracycline
   1294..1315    -  protein_bind   CAP binding site: CAP binding activates transcription in the presence of cAMP. E. coli catabolite activator protein
   1328..2410    -  CDS            lacI: lac repressor; lacI; The lac repressor binds to the lac operator to inhibit transcription in E. coli. This inhibition can be relieved by adding lactose or isopropyl-β-D-thiogalactopyranoside (IPTG).
   2411..2488    -  promoter       lacI promoter: lacI
   2496..2775    -  CDS            TcR (fragment): tetracycline efflux protein; tet; confers resistance to tetracycline
   2797..2815    +  promoter       T7 promoter: promoter for bacteriophage T7 RNA polymerase
   2816..2840    +  protein_bind   lac operator: The lac repressor binds to the lac operator to inhibit transcription in E. coli. This inhibition can be relieved by adding lactose or isopropyl-β-D-thiogalactopyranoside (IPTG). lac repressor encoded by lacI
   2855..2877    +  RBS            RBS: efficient ribosome binding site from bacteriophage T7 gene 10 (Olins and Rangwala, 1989)
   2923..2940    +  CDS            thrombin site: thrombin recognition and cleavage site
   3037..3329    +  CDS            SUMO (fragment): cleavable ubiquitin-like protein tag; S. cerevisiae SMT3 (truncated)
   3613..7530    +  CDS            AsCpf1: CRISPR-associated protein from Acidaminococcus sp. BV3L6 (Zetsche et al., 2015)
   7594..8304    +  CDS            Superfolder GFP: Superfolder GFP is a basic (constitutively fluorescent) green fluorescent protein published in 2005, derived from Aequorea victoria. It is reported to be a very rapidly-maturing weak dimer.
   8323..8360    +  CDS            SET1 (fragment): solubility-enhancement tag derived from T7 phage gene 10B
   8368..8415    +  terminator     T7 terminator: transcription terminator for bacteriophage T7 RNA polymerase
   8438..8542    -  CDS            TcR (fragment): tetracycline efflux protein; tet; confers resistance to tetracycline
   8590..8618    -  promoter       tet promoter: E. coli promoter for tetracycline efflux protein gene
   8731..8835    +  promoter       AmpR promoter: bla
   8836..9696    +  CDS            AmpR: β-lactamase; bla; confers resistance to ampicillin, carbenicillin, and related antibiotics
   9867..10455   +  rep_origin     ori: high-copy-number ColE1/pMB1/pBR322/pUC origin of replication
  10641..10780   -  misc_feature   bom: basis of mobility region from pBR322
  10882..16      -  CDS            rop (across the origin): Rop protein, which maintains plasmids at low copy number; rop
>Addgene plasmid #199605 | opCas12a-T8N (pZZ34, TAT-6MycNLS-opCas12a-2SV40NLS-sfGFP) | addgene full sequence | sequence record 391679 | Addgene NGS Result
TTTCCTGTTTGGTCACTGATGCCTCCGTGTAAGGGGGATTTCTGTTCATGGGGGTAATGATACCGATGAA
ACGAGAGAGGATGCTCACGATACGGGTTACTGATGATGAACATGCCCGGTTACTGGAACGTTGTGAGGGT
AAACAACTGGCGGTATGGATGCGGCGGGACCAGAGAAAAATCACTCAGGGTCAATGCCAGCGCTTCGTTA
ATACAGATGTAGGTGTTCCACAGGGTAGCCAGCAGCATCCTGCGATGCAGATCCGGAACATAATGGTGCA
GGGCGCTGACTTCCGCGTTTCCAGACTTTACGAAACACGGAAACCGAAGACCATTCATGTTGTTGCTCAG
GTCGCAGACGTTTTGCAGCAGCAGTCGCTTCACGTTCGCTCGCGTATCGGTGATTCATTCTGCTAACCAG
TAAGGCAACCCCGCCAGCCTAGCCGGGTCCTCAACGACAGGAGCACGATCATGCGCACCCGTGGCCAGGA
CCCAACGCTGCCCGAGATGCGCCGCGTGCGGCTGCTGGAGATGGCGGACGCGATGGATATGTTCTGCCAA
GGGTTGGTTTGCGCATTCACAGTTCTCCGCAAGAATTGATTGGCTCCAATTCTTGGAGTGGTGAATCCGT
TAGCGAGGTGCCGCCGGCTTCCATTCAGGTCGAGGTGGCCCGGCTCCATGCACCGCGACGCAACGCGGGG
AGGCAGACAAGGTATAGGGCGGCGCCTACAATCCATGCCAACCCGTTCCATGTGCTCGCCGAGGCGGCAT
AAATCGCCGTGACGATCAGCGGTCCAATGATCGAAGTTAGGCTGGTAAGAGCCGCGAGCGATCCTTGAAG
CTGTCCCTGATGGTCGTCATCTACCTGCCTGGACAGCATGGCCTGCAACGCGGGCATCCCGATGCCGCCG
GAAGCGAGAAGAATCATAATGGGGAAGGCCATCCAGCCTCGCGTCGCGAACGCCAGCAAGACGTAGCCCA
GCGCGTCGGCCGCCATGCCGGCGATAATGGCCTGCTTCTCGCCGAAACGTTTGGTGGCGGGACCAGTGAC
GAAGGCTTGAGCGAGGGCGTGCAAGATTCCGAATACCGCAAGCGACAGGCCGATCATCGTCGCGCTCCAG
CGAAAGCGGTCCTCGCCGAAAATGACCCAGAGCGCTGCCGGCACCTGTCCTACGAGTTGCATGATAAAGA
AGACAGTCATAAGTGCGGCGACGATAGTCATGCCCCGCGCCCACCGGAAGGAGCTGACTGGGTTGAAGGC
TCTCAAGGGCATCGGTCGAGATCCCGGTGCCTAATGAGTGAGCTAACTTACATTAATTGCGTTGCGCTCA
CTGCCCGCTTTCCAGTCGGGAAACCTGTCGTGCCAGCTGCATTAATGAATCGGCCAACGCGCGGGGAGAG
GCGGTTTGCGTATTGGGCGCCAGGGTGGTTTTTCTTTTCACCAGTGAGACGGGCAACAGCTGATTGCCCT
TCACCGCCTGGCCCTGAGAGAGTTGCAGCAAGCGGTCCACGCTGGTTTGCCCCAGCAGGCGAAAATCCTG
TTTGATGGTGGTTAACGGCGGGATATAACATGAGCTGTCTTCGGTATCGTCGTATCCCACTACCGAGATA
TCCGCACCAACGCGCAGCCCGGACTCGGTAATGGCGCGCATTGCGCCCAGCGCCATCTGATCGTTGGCAA
CCAGCATCGCAGTGGGAACGATGCCCTCATTCAGCATTTGCATGGTTTGTTGAAAACCGGACATGGCACT
CCAGTCGCCTTCCCGTTCCGCTATCGGCTGAATTTGATTGCGAGTGAGATATTTATGCCAGCCAGCCAGA
CGCAGACGCGCCGAGACAGAACTTAATGGGCCCGCTAACAGCGCGATTTGCTGGTGACCCAATGCGACCA
GATGCTCCACGCCCAGTCGCGTACCGTCTTCATGGGAGAAAATAATACTGTTGATGGGTGTCTGGTCAGA
GACATCAAGAAATAACGCCGGAACATTAGTGCAGGCAGCTTCCACAGCAATGGCATCCTGGTCATCCAGC
GGATAGTTAATGATCAGCCCACTGACGCGTTGCGCGAGAAGATTGTGCACCGCCGCTTTACAGGCTTCGA
CGCCGCTTCGTTCTACCATCGACACCACCACGCTGGCACCCAGTTGATCGGCGCGAGATTTAATCGCCGC
GACAATTTGCGACGGCGCGTGCAGGGCCAGACTGGAGGTGGCAACGCCAATCAGCAACGACTGTTTGCCC
GCCAGTTGTTGTGCCACGCGGTTGGGAATGTAATTCAGCTCCGCCATCGCCGCTTCCACTTTTTCCCGCG
TTTTCGCAGAAACGTGGCTGGCCTGGTTCACCACGCGGGAAACGGTCTGATAAGAGACACCGGCATACTC
TGCGACATCGTATAACGTTACTGGTTTCACATTCACCACCCTGAATTGACTCTCTTCCGGGCGCTATCAT
GCCATACCGCGAAAGGTTTTGCGCCATTCGATGGTGTCCGGGATCTCGACGCTCTCCCTTATGCGACTCC
TGCATTAGGAAGCAGCCCAGTAGTAGGTTGAGGCCGTTGAGCACCGCCGCCGCAAGGAATGGTGCATGCA
AGGAGATGGCGCCCAACAGTCCCCCGGCCACGGGGCCTGCCACCATACCCACGCCGAAACAAGCGCTCAT
GAGCCCGAAGTGGCGAGCCCGATCTTCCCCATCGGTGATGTCGGCGATATAGGCGCCAGCAACCGCACCT
GTGGCGCCGGTGATGCCGGCCACGATGCGTCCGGCGTAGAGGATCGAGATCTCGATCCCGCGAAATTAAT
ACGACTCACTATAGGGGAATTGTGAGCGGATAACAATTCCCCTCTAGAAATAATTTTGTTTAACTTTAAG
AAGGAGATATACCATGGGCAGCAGCCATCATCATCATCATCACAGCAGCGGCCTGGTGCCGCGCGGCAGC
CATATGGCTAGCTGGAGCCATCCGCAGTTTGAAAAAGGTGGTGGTAGCGGTGGTGGTTCAGGTGGTAGTG
CATGGTCACACCCTCAGTTTGAGAAAATGTCGGACTCAGAAGTCAATCAAGAAGCTAAGCCAGAGGTCAA
GCCAGAAGTCAAGCCTGAGACTCACATCAATTTAAAGGTGTCCGATGGATCTTCAGAGATCTTCTTCAAG
ATCAAAAAGACCACTCCTTTAAGAAGGCTGATGGAAGCGTTCGCTAAAAGACAGGGTAAGGAAATGGACT
CCTTAAGATTCTTGTACGACGGTATTAGAATCCAAGCTGATCAGACCCCTGAAGATTTGGACATGGAGGA
TAACGATATTATTGAGGCTCACAGAGAACAGATTGGTGGATCCGGCCGTAAGAAACGCCGCCAGCGTCGC
CGTCCGCAAGGCGGTAGCCCGGCTGCAAAGCGCGTCAAATTGGATGGTGGGTCACCTGCGGCTAAGCGAG
TCAAATTAGACGGAGGATCGCCCGCCGCGAAGCGTGTAAAGCTGGATGGGGGTAGCCCAGCGGCAAAAAG
GGTGAAACTAGACGGCGGCTCCCCGGCAGCCAAGAGAGTCAAACTCGACGGGGGTAGCCCTGCTGCTAAA
CGTGTTAAGCTTGATGGTATCCACGGAGTCCCAGCAGCTACCACACAGTTCGAGGGCTTTACCAACCTGT
ATCAGGTGAGCAAGACACTGCGGTTTGAGCTGATCCCACAGGGCAAGACCCTGAAGCACATCCAGGAGCA
GGGCTTCATCGAGGAGGACAAGGCCCGCAATGATCACTACAAGGAGCTGAAGCCCATCATCGATCGGATC
TACAAGACCTATGCCGACCAGTGCCTGCAGCTGGTGCAGCTGGATTGGGAGAACCTGAGCGCCGCCATCG
ACTCCTATAGAAAGGAGAAAACCGAGGAGACAAGGAACGCCCTGATCGAGGAGCAGGCCACATATCGCAA
TGCCATCCACGACTACTTCATCGGCCGGACAGACAACCTGACCGATGCCATCAATAAGAGACACGCCGAG
ATCTACAAGGGCCTGTTCAAGGCCGAGCTGTTTAATGGCAAGGTGCTGAAGCAGCTGGGCACCGTGACCA
CAACCGAGCACGAGAACGCCCTGCTGCGGAGCTTCGACAAGTTTACAACCTACTTCTCCGGCTTTTATCG
GAACAGGAAGAACGTGTTCAGCGCCGAGGATATCAGCACAGCCATCCCACACCGCATCGTGCAGGACAAC
TTCCCCAAGTTTAAGGAGAATTGTCACATCTTCACACGCCTGATCACCGCCGTGCCCAGCCTGCGGGAGC
ACTTTGAGAACGTGAAGAAGGCCATCGGCATCTTCGTGAGCACCTCCATCGAGGAGGTGTTTTCCTTCCC
TTTTTATAACCAGCTGCTGACACAGACCCAGATCGACCTGTATAACCAGCTGCTGGGAGGAATCTCTCGG
GAGGCAGGCACCGAGAAGATCAAGGGCCTGAACGAGGTGCTGAATCTGGCCATCCAGAAGAATGATGAGA
CAGCCCACATCATCGCCTCCCTGCCACACAGATTCATCCCCCTGTTTAAGCAGATCCTGTCCGATAGGAA
CACCCTGTCTTTCATCCTGGAGGAGTTTAAGAGCGACGAGGAAGTGATCCAGTCCTTCTGCAAGTACAAG
ACACTGCTGAGAAACGAGAACGTGCTGGAGACAGCCGAGGCCCTGTTTAACGAGCTGAACAGCATCGACC
TGACACACATCTTCATCAGCCACAAGAAGCTGGAGACAATCAGCAGCGCCCTGTGCGACCACTGGGATAC
ACTGAGGAATGCCCTGTATGAGCGGAGAATCTCCGAGCTGACAGGCAAGATCACCAAGTCTGCCAAGGAG
AAGGTGCAGCGCAGCCTGAAGCACGAGGATATCAACCTGCAGGAGATCATCTCTGCCGCAGGCAAGGAGC
TGAGCGAGGCCTTCAAGCAGAAAACCAGCGAGATCCTGTCCCACGCACACGCCGCCCTGGATCAGCCACT
GCCTACAACCCTGAAGAAGCAGGAGGAGAAGGAGATCCTGAAGTCTCAGCTGGACAGCCTGCTGGGCCTG
TACCACCTGCTGGACTGGTTTGCCGTGGATGAGTCCAACGAGGTGGACCCCGAGTTCTCTGCCCGGCTGA
CCGGCATCAAGCTGGAGATGGAGCCTTCTCTGAGCTTCTACAACAAGGCCAGAAATTATGCCACCAAGAA
GCCCTACTCCGTGGAGAAGTTCAAGCTGAACTTTCAGATGCCTACACTGGCCCGTGGCTGGGACGTGAAT
AAGGAGAAGAACAATGGCGCCATCCTGTTTGTGAAGAACGGCCTGTACTATCTGGGCATCATGCCAAAGC
AGAAGGGCAGGTATAAGGCCCTGAGCTTCGAGCCCACAGAGAAAACCAGCGAGGGCTTTGATAAGATGTA
CTATGACTACTTCCCTGATGCCGCCAAGATGATCCCAAAGTGCAGCACCCAGCTGAAGGCCGTGACAGCC
CACTTTCAGACCCACACAACCCCCATCCTGCTGTCCAACAATTTCATCGAGCCTCTGGAGATCACAAAGG
AGATCTACGACCTGAACAATCCTGAGAAGGAGCCAAAGAAGTTTCAGACAGCCTACGCCAAGAAAACCGG
CGACCAGAAGGGCTACAGAGAGGCCCTGTGCAAGTGGATCGACTTCACAAGGGATTTTCTGTCCAAGTAT
ACCAAGACAACCTCTATCGATCTGTCTAGCCTGCGGCCATCCTCTCAGTATAAGGACCTGGGCGAGTACT
ATGCCGAGCTGAATCCCCTGCTGTACCACATCAGCTTCCAGAGAATCGCCGAGAAGGAGATCATGGATGC
CGTGGAGACAGGCAAGCTGTACCTGTTCCAGATCTATAACAAGGACTTTGCCAAGGGCCACCACGGCAAG
CCTAATCTGCACACACTGTATTGGACCGGCCTGTTTTCTCCAGAGAACCTGGCCAAGACAAGCATCAAGC
TGAATGGCCAGGCCGAGCTGTTCTACCGCCCTAAGTCCAGGATGAAGAGGATGGCACACCGGCTGGGAGA
GAAGATGCTGAACAAGAAGCTGAAGGATCAGAAAACCCCAATCCCCGACACCCTGTACCAGGAGCTGTAC
GACTATGTGAATCACAGACTGTCCCACGACCTGTCTGATGAGGCCAGGGCCCTGCTGCCCAACGTGATCA
CCAAGGAGGTGTCTCACGAGATCATCAAGGATAGGCGCTTTACCAGCGACAAGTTCTTTTTCCACGTGCC
TATCACACTGAACTATCAGGCCGCCAATTCCCCATCTAAGTTCAACCAGAGGGTGAATGCCTACCTGAAG
GAGCACCCCGAGACACCTATCATCGGCATCGATCGGGGCGAGAGAAACCTGATCTATATCACAGTGATCG
ACTCCACCGGCAAGATCCTGGAGCAGCGGAGCCTGAACACCATCCAGCAGTTTGATTACCAGAAGAAGCT
GGACAACAGGGAGAAGGAGAGGGTGGCAGCAAGGCAGGCCTGGTCTGTGGTGGGCACAATCAAGGATCTG
AAGCAGGGCTATCTGAGCCAGGTCATCCACGAGATCGTGGACCTGATGATCCACTACCAGGCCGTGGTGG
TGCTGGAGAACCTGAATTTCGGCTTTAAGAGCAAGAGGACCGGCATCGCCGAGAAGGCCGTGTACCAGCA
GTTCGAGAAGATGCTGATCGATAAGCTGAATTGCCTGGTGCTGAAGGACTATCCAGCAGAGAAAGTGGGA
GGCGTGCTGAACCCATACCAGCTGACAGACCAGTTCACCTCCTTTGCCAAGATGGGCACCCAGTCTGGCT
TCCTGTTTTACGTGCCTGCCCCATATACATCTAAGATCGATCCCCTGACCGGCTTCGTGGACCCCTTCGT
GTGGAAAACCATCAAGAATCACGAGAGCCGCAAGCACTTCCTGGAGGGCTTCGACTTTCTGCACTACGAC
GTGAAAACCGGCGACTTCATCCTGCACTTTAAGATGAACAGAAATCTGTCCTTCCAGAGGGGCCTGCCCG
GCTTTATGCCTGCATGGGATATCGTGTTCGAGAAGAACGAGACACAGTTTGACGCCAAGGGCACCCCTTT
CATCGCCGGCAAGAGAATCGTGCCAGTGATCGAGAATCACAGATTCACCGGCAGATACCGGGACCTGTAT
CCTGCCAACGAGCTGATCGCCCTGCTGGAGGAGAAGGGCATCGTGTTCAGGGATGGCTCCAACATCCTGC
CAAAGCTGCTGGAGAATGACGATTCTCACGCCATCGACACCATGGTGGCCCTGATCCGCAGCGTGCTGCA
GATGCGGAACTCCAATGCCGCCACAGGCGAGGACTATATCAACAGCCCCGTGCGCGATCTGAATGGCGTG
TGCTTCGACTCCCGGTTTCAGAACCCAGAGTGGCCCATGGACGCCGATGCCAATGGCGCCTACCACATCG
CCCTGAAGGGCCAGCTGCTGCTGAATCACCTGAAGGAGAGCAAGGATCTGAAGCTGCAGAACGGCATCTC
CAATCAGGACTGGCTGGCCTACATCCAGGAGCTGCGCAACGGGTCACCTAAGAAAAAACGAAAAGTTGAG
GATCCTAAAAAGAAACGAAAAGTTGATACCGGTTCTAAAGGTGAAGAACTGTTCACCGGTGTTGTTCCGA
TCCTGGTTGAACTGGATGGTGATGTTAACGGCCACAAATTCTCTGTTCGTGGTGAAGGTGAAGGTGATGC
AACCAACGGTAAACTGACCCTGAAATTCATCTGCACTACCGGTAAACTGCCGGTTCCATGGCCGACTCTG
GTGACTACCCTGACCTATGGTGTTCAGTGTTTTTCTCGTTACCCGGATCACATGAAGCAGCATGATTTCT
TCAAATCTGCAATGCCGGAAGGTTATGTACAGGAGCGCACCATTTCTTTCAAAGACGATGGCACCTACAA
AACCCGTGCAGAGGTTAAATTTGAAGGTGATACTCTGGTGAACCGTATTGAACTGAAAGGCATTGATTTC
AAAGAGGACGGCAACATCCTGGGCCACAAACTGGAATATAACTTCAACTCCCATAACGTTTACATCACCG
CAGACAAACAGAAGAACGGTATCAAAGCTAACTTCAAAATTCGCCATAACGTTGAAGACGGTAGCGTACA
GCTGGCGGACCACTACCAGCAGAACACTCCGATCGGTGATGGTCCGGTTCTGCTGCCGGATAACCACTAC
CTGTCCACCCAGTCTGTTCTGTCCAAAGACCCGAACGAAAAGCGCGACCACATGGTGCTGCTGGAGTTCG
TTACTGCAGCAGGTATCACGCACGGCATGGATGAGCTCTACAAATAAGCGGCCGCACTCGAGGCCCGAAA
GGAAGCTGAGTTGGCTGCTGCCACCGCTGAGCAATAACTAGCATAACCCCTTGGGGCCTCTAAACGGGTC
TTGAGGGGTTTTTTGCTGAAAGGAGGAACTATATCCGGATATCCCGCAAGAGGCCCGGCAGTACCGGCAT
AACCAAGCCTATGCCTACAGCATCCAGGGTGACGGTGCCGAGGATGACGATGAGCGCATTGTTAGATTTC
ATACACGGTGCCTGACTGCGTTAGCAATTTAACTGTGATAAACTACCGCATTAAAGCTTATCGATGATAA
GCTGTCAAACATGAGAATTCTTGAAGACGAAAGGGCCTCGTGATACGCCTATTTTTATAGGTTAATGTCA
TGATAATAATGGTTTCTTAGACGTCAGGTGGCACTTTTCGGGGAAATGTGCGCGGAACCCCTATTTGTTT
ATTTTTCTAAATACATTCAAATATGTATCCGCTCATGAGACAATAACCCTGATAAATGCTTCAATAATAT
TGAAAAAGGAAGAGTATGAGTATTCAACATTTCCGTGTCGCCCTTATTCCCTTTTTTGCGGCATTTTGCC
TTCCTGTTTTTGCTCACCCAGAAACGCTGGTGAAAGTAAAAGATGCTGAAGATCAGTTGGGTGCACGAGT
GGGTTACATCGAACTGGATCTCAACAGCGGTAAGATCCTTGAGAGTTTTCGCCCCGAAGAACGTTTTCCA
ATGATGAGCACTTTTAAAGTTCTGCTATGTGGCGCGGTATTATCCCGTGTTGACGCCGGGCAAGAGCAAC
TCGGTCGCCGCATACACTATTCTCAGAATGACTTGGTTGAGTACTCACCAGTCACAGAAAAGCATCTTAC
GGATGGCATGACAGTAAGAGAATTATGCAGTGCTGCCATAACCATGAGTGATAACACTGCGGCCAACTTA
CTTCTGACAACGATCGGAGGACCGAAGGAGCTAACCGCTTTTTTGCACAACATGGGGGATCATGTAACTC
GCCTTGATCGTTGGGAACCGGAGCTGAATGAAGCCATACCAAACGACGAGCGTGACACCACGATGCCTGC
AGCAATGGCAACAACGTTGCGCAAACTATTAACTGGCGAACTACTTACTCTAGCTTCCCGGCAACAATTA
ATAGACTGGATGGAGGCGGATAAAGTTGCAGGACCACTTCTGCGCTCGGCCCTTCCGGCTGGCTGGTTTA
TTGCTGATAAATCTGGAGCCGGTGAGCGTGGGTCTCGCGGTATCATTGCAGCACTGGGGCCAGATGGTAA
GCCCTCCCGTATCGTAGTTATCTACACGACGGGGAGTCAGGCAACTATGGATGAACGAAATAGACAGATC
GCTGAGATAGGTGCCTCACTGATTAAGCATTGGTAACTGTCAGACCAAGTTTACTCATATATACTTTAGA
TTGATTTAAAACTTCATTTTTAATTTAAAAGGATCTAGGTGAAGATCCTTTTTGATAATCTCATGACCAA
AATCCCTTAACGTGAGTTTTCGTTCCACTGAGCGTCAGACCCCGTAGAAAAGATCAAAGGATCTTCTTGA
GATCCTTTTTTTCTGCGCGTAATCTGCTGCTTGCAAACAAAAAAACCACCGCTACCAGCGGTGGTTTGTT
TGCCGGATCAAGAGCTACCAACTCTTTTTCCGAAGGTAACTGGCTTCAGCAGAGCGCAGATACCAAATAC
TGTCCTTCTAGTGTAGCCGTAGTTAGGCCACCACTTCAAGAACTCTGTAGCACCGCCTACATACCTCGCT
CTGCTAATCCTGTTACCAGTGGCTGCTGCCAGTGGCGATAAGTCGTGTCTTACCGGGTTGGACTCAAGAC
GATAGTTACCGGATAAGGCGCAGCGGTCGGGCTGAACGGGGGGTTCGTGCACACAGCCCAGCTTGGAGCG
AACGACCTACACCGAACTGAGATACCTACAGCGTGAGCTATGAGAAAGCGCCACGCTTCCCGAAGGGAGA
AAGGCGGACAGGTATCCGGTAAGCGGCAGGGTCGGAACAGGAGAGCGCACGAGGGAGCTTCCAGGGGGAA
ACGCCTGGTATCTTTATAGTCCTGTCGGGTTTCGCCACCTCTGACTTGAGCGTCGATTTTTGTGATGCTC
GTCAGGGGGGCGGAGCCTATGGAAAAACGCCAGCAACGCGGCCTTTTTACGGTTCCTGGCCTTTTGCTGG
CCTTTTGCTCACATGTTCTTTCCTGCGTTATCCCCTGATTCTGTGGATAACCGTATTACCGCCTTTGAGT
GAGCTGATACCGCTCGCCGCAGCCGAACGACCGAGCGCAGCGAGTCAGTGAGCGAGGAAGCGGAAGAGCG
CCTGATGCGGTATTTTCTCCTTACGCATCTGTGCGGTATTTCACACCGCAATGGTGCACTCTCAGTACAA
TCTGCTCTGATGCCGCATAGTTAAGCCAGTATACACTCCGCTATCGCTACGTGACTGGGTCATGGCTGCG
CCCCGACACCCGCCAACACCCGCTGACGCGCCCTGACGGGCTTGTCTGCTCCCGGCATCCGCTTACAGAC
AAGCTGTGACCGTCTCCGGGAGCTGCATGTGTCAGAGGTTTTCACCGTCATCACCGAAACGCGCGAGGCA
GCTGCGGTAAAGCTCATCAGCGTGGTCGTGAAGCGATTCACAGATGTCTGCCTGTTCATCCGCGTCCAGC
TCGTTGAGTTTCTCCAGAAGCGTTAATGTCTGGCTTCTGATAAAGCGGGCCATGTTAAGGGCGGTTT
